Addgene plasmid #19713: pMD.RVG.CVS24-B2c
Depositing lab: Manfred Schubert. Depositing organization: National Institute of Neurological Disorders and Strokes (NINDS). Publication: Transduction of motor neurons and muscle fibers by intramuscular injection of HIV-1-based vectors pseudotyped with select rabies virus glycoproteins. Mentis GZ, Gravell M, Hamilton R, Shneider NA, O'Donovan MJ, Schubert M. J Neurosci Methods. 2006 Oct 30. 157(2):208-17. 10.1016/j.jneumeth.2006.04.011 PubMed 16725205.
Backbone
  Vector backbone: derived from pMD.G see Addgene
  Backbone manufacturer: see Ref. for vector modif.
  Backbone size w/o insert (bp): 4421
  Vector type: Mammalian Expression
Growth in bacteria
  Bacterial resistance: Ampicillin, 100 μg/mL
  Growth temperature: 37°C
  Growth strain: DH5alpha
  Copy number: Unknown
Gene/Insert
  Gene/Insert name: Rabies virus CVS24-B2c glycoprotein (alt names: viral glycoprotein; CVS24 strain; rabies virus)
  Species: Rabies virus
  Insert size (bp): 1575
  Cloning method: Restriction Enzyme; 5′ cloning site Asc1 (not destroyed); 3′ cloning site BsiW1 (not destroyed)
  Sequencing primers: 5′ TGTGTGCTGGCCCATCACTTTG; 3′ ACTTTCTGATAGGCAGCCTGCAC
Resource information
  A portion of this plasmid was derived from a plasmid made by: The gene of the rabies virus glycoprotein of the CVS24-B2c strain was obtained from Dr. Bernhard Dietzschold at Thomas Jefferson University in Philadelphia. It was PCR amplified while linkers were attached and was inserted into the new pMD.Link plasmid derived from pMD.G.
Terms and licenses: Academic/Nonprofit Terms; Industry Terms: Not Available to Industry
How to cite: pMD.RVG.CVS24-B2c was a gift from Manfred Schubert (Addgene plasmid # 19713 ; http://n2t.net/addgene:19713 ; RRID:Addgene_19713)
