[The description below was written by a language model from this plasmid's Addgene catalogue record and pLannotate feature annotations shown in this document.]
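Description:
pMD.RVG.CVS24-B2c is a mammalian expression plasmid of about 6 kb that encodes the envelope glycoprotein (G) of the rabies virus CVS24-B2c strain. It was built for pseudotyping HIV-1-based lentiviral vectors. It derives from pMD.G through an intermediate linker version of that backbone (pMD.Link). The PCR-amplified rabies G gene, about 1.6 kb, was inserted into this backbone between AscI and BsiWI sites, both of which remain intact. In bacteria the plasmid replicates from a high-copy ColE1/pUC-type origin and is selected with ampicillin through the β-lactamase gene. A fragment of a tetracycline resistance gene is also annotated, apparently a non-functional backbone remnant, and a partial SV40 origin spans the numbering origin.

The human cytomegalovirus immediate early enhancer and promoter drive the expression cassette. Downstream of the promoter is an internally truncated human β-globin intron, whose splicing generally improves mRNA processing and expression. Short β-globin exon fragments flank the glycoprotein open reading frame, and these are the automated HBB annotations matched to primate sequences. The human β-globin polyadenylation signal terminates the transcript. No epitope tags or reporters are annotated.

Rabies G mediates receptor attachment and pH-dependent membrane fusion, and reported binding partners include the muscle nicotinic acetylcholine receptor, NCAM and p75NTR. When the plasmid is supplied in trans during vector production, G replaces the usual envelope protein on the particle and changes its tropism. The associated publication used such pseudotyped HIV-1 vectors to transduce motor neurons and muscle fibers after intramuscular injection.
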