Features (pLannotate 1.2.2; 12 found; start..end, strand, type, name):
     83..462     +  enhancer       CMV enhancer: human cytomegalovirus immediate early enhancer
    463..666     +  promoter       CMV promoter: human cytomegalovirus (CMV) immediate early promoter
    800..1275    +  intron         β-globin intron: internally truncated intron from human β-globin
   1279..1329    +  CDS            HBB (fragment): HBB_COLGU - Experimental evidence at transcript level: Swiss-Prot protein existence level 2. Involved in oxygen transport from the lung to the various peripheral tissues. From Colobus guereza (Mantled guereza) (Eastern black-and-white colobus monkey).
   1346..2917    +  CDS            G: GLYCO_RABVR - Experimental evidence at protein level: Swiss-Prot protein existence level 1. Attaches the virus to host cellular receptor, inducing endocytosis of the virion. In the endosome, the acidic pH induces conformational changes in the glycoprotein trimer, which trigger fusion between virus and cell membrane. There is convincing in vitro evidence that the muscular form of the nicotinic acetylcholine receptor (nAChR), the neuronal cell adhesion molecule (NCAM), and the p75 neurotrophin receptor (p75NTR) bind glycoprotein and thereby facilitate rabies virus entry into cells (By similarity
   2927..2998    +  CDS            HBB (fragment): HBB_PONPY - Experimental evidence at transcript level: Swiss-Prot protein existence level 2. Involved in oxygen transport from the lung to the various peripheral tissues. From Pongo pygmaeus (Bornean orangutan).
   3002..3396    +  polyA_signal   β-globin poly(A): human β-globin polyadenylation signal
   3814..3918    +  promoter       AmpR promoter: bla
   3919..4780    +  CDS            AmpR (fragment): β-lactamase; bla; confers resistance to ampicillin, carbenicillin, and related antibiotics
   4854..5415    +  rep_origin     ori: high-copy-number ColE1/pMB1/pBR322/pUC origin of replication
   5580..5881    -  CDS            TcR (fragment): tetracycline efflux protein; tet; confers resistance to tetracycline
   5904..1       -  rep_origin     SV40 ori (fragment) (across the origin): SV40 origin of replication
>Addgene plasmid #19713 | pMD.RVG.CVS24-B2c | depositor full sequence | sequence record 9339 | Author sequence
GAGCTTGGCCCATTGCATACGTTGTATCCATATCATAATATGTACATTTATATTGGCTCATGTCCAACAT
TACCGCCATGTTGACATTGATTATTGACTAGTTATTAATAGTAATCAATTACGGGGTCATTAGTTCATAG
CCCATATATGGAGTTCCGCGTTACATAACTTACGGTAAATGGCCCGCCTGGCTGACCGCCCAACGACCCC
CGCCCATTGACGTCAATAATGACGTATGTTCCCATAGTAACGCCAATAGGGACTTTCCATTGACGTCAAT
GGGTGGAGTATTTACGGTAAACTGCCCACTTGGCAGTACATCAAGTGTATCATATGCCAAGTACGCCCCC
TATTGACGTCAATGACGGTAAATGGCCCGCCTGGCATTATGCCCAGTACATGACCTTATGGGACTTTCCT
ACTTGGCAGTACATCTACGTATTAGTCATCGCTATTACCATGGTGATGCGGTTTTGGCAGTACATCAATG
GGCGTGGATAGCGGTTTGACTCACGGGGATTTCCAAGTCTCCACCCCATTGACGTCAATGGGAGTTTGTT
TTGGCACCAAAATCAACGGGACTTTCCAAAATGTCGTAACAACTCCGCCCCATTGACGCAAATGGGCGGT
AGGCGTGTACGGTGGGAGGTCTATATAAGCAGAGCTCGTTTAGTGAACCGTCAGATCGCCTGGAGACGCC
ATCCACGCTGTTTTGACCTCCATAGAAGACACCGGGACCGATCCAGCCTCCCCTCGAAGCTTACATGTGG
TACCGAGCTCGGATCCTGAGAACTTCAGGGTGAGTCTATGGGACCCTTGATGTTTTCTTTCCCCTTCTTT
TCTATGGTTAAGTTCATGTCATAGGAAGGGGAGAAGTAACAGGGTACACATATTGACCAAATCAGGGTAA
TTTTGCATTTGTAATTTTAAAAAATGCTTTCTTCTTTTAATATACTTTTTTGTTTATCTTATTTCTAATA
CTTTCCCTAATCTCTTTCTTTCAGGGCAATAATGATACAATGTATCATGCCTCTTTGCACCATTCTAAAG
AATAACAGTGATAATTTCTGGGTTAAGGCAATAGCAATATTTCTGCATATAAATATTTCTGCATATAAAT
TGTAACTGATGTAAGAGGTTTCATATTGCTAATAGCAGCTACAATCCAGCTACCATTCTGCTTTTATTTT
ATGGTTGGGATAAGGCTGGATTATTCTGAGTCCAAGCTAGGCCCTTTTGCTAATCATGTTCATACCTCTT
ATCTTCCTCCCACAGCTCCTGGGCAACGTGCTGGTCTGTGTGCTGGCCCATCACTTTGGCAAAGAATTCG
GCGCGCCAAGGAAAGATGGTTCCTCAGGTTCTTTTGTTTGTACTCCTTCTGGGTTTTTCGTTGTGTTTCG
GGAAGTTCCCCATTTACACGATACCAGACAAACTTGGTCCCTGGAGCCCTATTGACATACACCATCTCCG
CTGTCCAAATAACCTGGTTGTGGAGGATGAAGGATGTATCAACCTGTCCGGGTTCTCCTACATGGAACTC
AAAGTGGGATACATCTCAGCCATCAAAGTGAACGGGTTCACTTGCACAGGTGTTGTGACAGAGGCAGAGA
CCTACACCAACTTTGTTGGTTATGTCACAACCACATTCAAGAGAAAGCATTTCCGCCCCACCCCAGACGC
ATGTAGAGCCGCGTATAACTGGAAGATGGCCGGTGACCCCAGATATGAAGAGTCCCTACAAAATCCATAC
CCCGACTACCACTGGCTTCGAACTGTAAGAACCACCAAAGAGTCCCTCATTATCATATCCCCAAGTGTGA
CAGATTTGGACCCATATGACAAATCCCTTCACTCAAGGGTCTTCCCTGGCGGAAAGTGCTCAGGAATAAC
GGTGTCCTCTACCTACTGCTCAACTAACCATGATTACACCATTTGGATGCCCGAGAATCCGAGACCAGGG
ACACCTTGTGACATTTTTACCAATAGCAGAGGGAAGAGAGCATCCAACGGGAACAAGACTTGCGGCTTTG
TGGATGAAAGAGGCCTGTATAAGTCTCTAAAAGGAGCATGCAGGCTCAAGTTATGTGGAGTTCTTGGACT
TAGACTTATGGATGGAACATGGGTCGCGATGCAAACATCAGATGAGACCAAATGGTGCTCTCCAGATCAG
TTGGTGAATTTGCACGACTTTCGCTCAGACGAGATTGAGCATCTCGTTGTGGAGGAGTTAGTCAAGAAAA
GAGAGGAATGTCTGGATACATTAGAGTCCATCATGACCACCAAGTCAGTAAGTTTCAGACGTCTCAGTCA
CCTGAGAAAACTTGTCCCAGGGTTTGGAAAAGCATATACCATATTCAACAAAACCTTGATGGAGGCTGAT
GCTCACTACAAGTCAGTCCGGACCTGGAATGAGATCATCCCCTCAAAAGGGTGTTTGAAAGTTGGAGGAA
GGTGCCATCCTCATGTGAACGGGGTGTTTTTCAATGGTATAATATTAGGGCCTGACGACCGTGTCCTAAT
CCCAGAGATGCAATCATCCCTCCTCCGGCAACATATGGAGTTGTTGGAATCTTCAGTTATCCCCCTGATG
CACCCCCTGGCTGACCCTTCTACAGTTTTCAAAGAAGGTGATGAGGCTGAGGATTTTGTTGAAGTTCACC
TCCCCGATGTGTACAAACAGATCTCAGGGGTTGACCTGGGTCTCCCGAACTGGGGAAAGTATGTATTGAT
GACTGCAGGGGCCATGATTGGCCTGGTGTTGATATTTTCCCTAATGACATGGTGCAGAAGAGCCAATCGA
CCAGAATCGAAACAACGCAGTTTTGGAGGGACAGGGGGGAATGTGTCAGTCACTTCCCAAAGCGGAAAAG
TCATACCTTCATGGGAATCATATAAGAGTGGAGGTGAGATCAGACTGTGACGTACGACCCCACCAGTGCA
GGCTGCCTATCAGAAAGTGGTGGCTGGTGTGGCTAATGCCCTGGCCCACAAGTATCACTAAGCTCGCTTT
CTTGCTGTCCAATTTCTATTAAAGGTTCCTTTGTTCCCTAAGTCCAACTACTAAACTGGGGGATATTATG
AAGGGCCTTGAGCATCTGGATTCTGCCTAATAAAAAACATTTATTTTCATTGCAATGATGTATTTAAATT
ATTTCTGAATATTTTACTAAAAAGGGAATGTGGGAGGTCAGTGCATTTAAAACATAAAGAAATGAAGAGC
TAGTTCAAACCTTGGGAAAATACACTATATCTTAAACTCCATGAAAGAAGGTGAGGCTGCAAACAGCTAA
TGCACATTGGCAACAGCCCCTGATGCCTATGCCTTATTCATCCCTCAGAAAAGGATTCAAGTAGAGGCTT
GATTTGGAGGTTAAAGTTTTGCTATGCTGTATTTTACATTACTTATTGTTTTAGCTGTCCTCATGAATGT
CTTTTCACTACCCATTTGCTTATCCTGCATCTCTCAGCCTTGACTCCACTCAGTTCTCTTGCTTAGAGAT
ACCACCTTTCCCCTGAAGTGTTCCTTCCATGTTTTACGGCGAGATGGTTTCTCCTCGCCTGGCCACTCAG
CCTTAGTTGTCTCTGTTGTCTTATAGAGGTCTACTTGAAGAAGGAAAAACAGGGGGCATGGTTTGACTGT
CCTGTGAGCCCTTCTTCCCTGCCTCCCCCACTCACAGTGACCCGGAATCCCTCGACATGGCAGTCTAGAA
TTCTTGAAGACGAAAGGGCCTCGTGATACGCCTATTTTTATAGGTTAATGTCATGATAATAATGGTTTCT
TAGACGTCAGGTGGCACTTTTCGGGGAAATGTGCGCGGAACCCCTATTTGTTTATTTTTCTAAATACATT
CAAATATGTATCCGCTCATGAGACAATAACCCTGATAAATGCTTCAATAATATTGAAAAAGGAAGAGTAT
GAGTATTCAACATTTCCGTGTCGCCCTTATTCCCTTTTTTGCGGCATTTTGCCTTCCTGTTTTTGCTCAC
CCAGAAACGCTGGTGAAAGTAAAAGATGCTGAAGATCAGTTGGGTGCACGAGTGGGTTACATCGAACTGG
ATCTCAACAGCGGTAAGATCCTTGAGAGTTTTCGCCCCGAAGAACGTTTTCCAATGATGAGCACTTTTAA
AGTTCTGCTATGTGGCGCGGTATTATCCCGTGTTGACGCCGGGCAAGAGCAACTCGGTCGCCGCATACAC
TATTCTCAGAATGACTTGGTTGAGTACTCACCAGTCACAGAAAAGCATCTTACGGATGGCATGACAGTAA
GAGAATTATGCAGTGCTGCCATAACCATGAGTGATAACACTGCGGCCAACTTACTTCTGACAACGATCGG
AGGACCGAAGGAGCTAACCCGCTTTTTTGCACAACATGGGGGATCATGTAACTCGCCTTGATCGTTGGGA
ACCGGAGCTGAATGAAGCCATACCAAACGACGAGCGTGACACCACGATGCCTGCAGCAATGGCAACAACG
TTGCGCAAACTATTAACTGGCGAACTACTTACTCTAGCTTCCCGGCAACAATTAATAGACTGGATGGAGG
CGGATAAAGTTGCAGGACCACTTCTGCGCTCGGCCCTTCCGGCTGGCTGGTTTATTGCTGATAAATCTGG
AGCCGGTGAGCGTGGGTCTCGCGGTATCATTGCAGCACTGGGGCCAGATGGTAAGCCCTCCCGTATCGTA
GTTATCTACACGACGGGGAGTCAGGCAACTATGGATGAACGAAATAGACAGATCGCTGAGATAGGTGCCT
CACTGATTAAGCATTGGTAACTGTCAGACCAAGTTTACTCATATATACTTTAGATTGATTTAAAACTTCA
TTTTTAATTTAAAAGGATCTAGGCTGCTGCTTGCAAACAAAAAAACCACCGCTACCAGCGGTGGTTTGTT
TGCCGGATCAAGAGCTACCAACTCTTTTTCCGAAGGTAACTGGCTTCAGCAGAGCGCAGATACCAAATAC
TGTCCTTCTAGTGTAGCCGTAGTTAGGCCACCACTTCAAGAACTCTGTAGCACCGCCTACATACCTCGCT
CTGCTAATCCTGTTACCAGTGGCTGCTGCCAGTGGCGATAAGTCGTGTCTTACCGGGTTGGACTCAAGAC
GATAGTTACCGGATAAGGCGCAGCGGTCGGGCTGAACGGGGGGTTCGTGCACACAGCCCAGCTTGGAGCG
AACGACCTACACCGAACTGAGATACCTACAGCGTGAGCTATGAGAAAGCGCCACGCTTCCCGAAGGGAGA
AAGGCGGACAGGTATCCGGTAAGCGGCAGGGTCGGAACAGGAGAGCGCACGAGGGAGCTTCCAGGGGGAA
ACGCCTGGTATCTTTATAGTCCTGTCGGGTTTCGCCACCTCTGACTTGAGCGTCGATTTTTGTGATGCTC
GTCAGGGGGGCGGAGCCTATGGAAAAACGCCAGCAACGGAGATGCGCCGCGTGCGGCTGCTGGAGATGGC
GGACGCGATGGATATGTTCTGCCAAGGGTTGGTTTGCGCATTCACAGTTCTCCGCAAGAATTGATTGGCT
CCAATTCTTGGAGTGGTGAATCCGTTAGCGAGGTGCCGCCGGCTTCCATTCAGGTCGAGGTGGCCCGGCT
CCATGCACCGCGACGCAACGCGGGGAGGCAGACAAGGTATAGGGCGGCGCCTACAATCCATGCCAACCCG
TTCCATGTGCTCGCCGAGGCGGCATAAATCGCCGTGACGATCAGCGGTCCAATGATCGAAGTTAGGCTGG
TAAGAGCCGCGAGCGATCCTTGAAGCTGTCCCTGATGGTCGTCATCTACCTGCCTGGACAGCATGGCCTG
CAACGCGGGCATCCCGATGCCGCCGGAAGCGAGAAGAATCATAATGGGGAAGGCCATCCAGCCTCGCGTC
GGGGAGCTTTTTGCAAAAGCCTAGGCCTCCAAAAAAGCCTCCTCACTACTTCTGGAATAGCTCAGAGGCC
GAGGCGGCCTCGGCCTCTGCATAAATAAAAAAAATTAGTCAGCCAT
