>Addgene plasmid #19713 | pMD.RVG.CVS24-B2c | addgene partial sequence | sequence record 25384 | 19713 with LNCX
NGCTGTTTTGACCTCCATAGAAGANACCGGGACCGATCCAGCCTCCCCTCGAAGCTTACATGTGGTACCG
AGCTCGGATCCTGAGAACTTCAGGGTGAGTCTATGGGACCCTTGATGTTTTCTTTCCCCTTCTTTTCTAT
GGTTAAGTTCATGTCATAGGAAGGGGAGAAGTAACAGGGTACACATATTGACCAAATCAGGGTAATTTTG
CATTTGTAATTTTAAAAAATGCTTTCTTCTTTTAATATACTTTTTTGTTTATCTTATTTCTAATACTTTC
CCTAATCTCTTTCTTTCAGGGCAATAATGATACAATGTATCATGCCTCTTTGCACCATTCTAAAGAATAA
CAGTGATAATTTCTGGGTTAAGGCAATAGCAATATTTCTGCATATAAATATTTCTGCATATAAATTGTAA
CTGATGTAAGAGGTTTCATATTGCTAATAGCAGCTACAATCCAGCTACCATTCTGCTTTTATTTTATGGT
TGGGATAAGGCTGGATTATTCTGAGTCCAAGCTAGGCCCTTTTGCTAATCATGTTCATACCTCTTATCTT
CCTCCCACAGCTCCTGGGCAACGTGCTGGTCTGTGTGCTGGCCCATCACTTTGGCNNNNNNNNNNNC
